Addgene plasmid #77248: TYK2 gRNA (BRDN0001145341)
Purpose: 3rd generation lentiviral gRNA plasmid targeting human TYK2
Depositing lab: John Doench & David Root. Depositing organization: Broad Institute. Publication: Optimized sgRNA design to maximize activity and minimize off-target effects of CRISPR-Cas9. Doench JG, Fusi N, Sullender M, Hegde M, Vaimberg EW, Donovan KF, Smith I, Tothova Z, Wilen C, Orchard R, Virgin HW, Listgarten J, Root DE. Nat Biotechnol. 2016 Jan 18. doi: 10.1038/nbt.3437. PubMed 26780180.
Backbone
  Vector backbone: lentiGuide-Puro
  Backbone manufacturer: Zhang Lab (Addgene plasmid # 52963)
  Vector type: Mammalian Expression, Lentiviral, CRISPR
  Selectable markers: Puromycin
Growth in bacteria
  Bacterial resistance: Ampicillin, 100 μg/mL
  Growth temperature: 37°C
  Growth strain: DH5alpha
  Copy number: High Copy
Gene/Insert
  Gene/Insert name: TYK2 (alt names: TYK2; NM_003331.4)
  gRNA/shRNA sequence: TGAATGACGTGGCATCACTG
  Species: H. sapiens (human)
  Entrez Gene: TYK2 (a.k.a. IMD35, JTK1)
  Promoter: hU6
  Cloning method: Unknown
  Sequencing primers: 5′ U6-F; 3′ pS2-R
Terms and licenses: Academic/Nonprofit Terms; Industry Terms: Not Available to Industry
Depositor comments: The gRNA was designed to target the following Genbank reference sequence(s): NM_003331.4. Note that this plasmid does NOT contain Cas9. It should be used in conjunction with lentiCas9-Blast (Addgene #52962) or otherwise with cell lines already expressing Cas9. Browse the full kinome gRNA library at http://www.addgene.org/pooled-library/broadgpp-human-kinome/ or visit http://www.broadinstitute.org/rnai/public/ for detailed protocols and information.
How to cite: TYK2 gRNA (BRDN0001145341) was a gift from John Doench & David Root (Addgene plasmid # 77248 ; http://n2t.net/addgene:77248 ; RRID:Addgene_77248)
