[The description below was written by a language model from this plasmid's Addgene catalogue record and pLannotate feature annotations shown in this document.]
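Description:
TYK2 gRNA (BRDN0001145341) is a third-generation lentiviral CRISPR guide plasmid built on the lentiGuide-Puro backbone, designed to deliver a single guide RNA against human TYK2, a Janus-family tyrosine kinase gene (reference transcript NM_003331.4). It is propagated in E. coli as a high-copy plasmid through a ColE1/pUC-type origin with ampicillin selection (β-lactamase). The backbone also carries an f1 origin, an SV40 origin and poly(A) signal, and remnants of lac and T7/T3 cloning-vector sequences.

The lentiviral transfer cassette begins with an RSV promoter fused to a truncated HIV-1 5' LTR, which makes genomic RNA production independent of Tat. This is followed by the Ψ packaging signal with a partial gag sequence and the Rev response element for Rev-dependent nuclear export. It ends in a ΔU3 self-inactivating 3' LTR. Within this unit, a human U6 RNA polymerase III promoter drives the TYK2-specific spacer joined to the Streptococcus pyogenes Cas9 guide scaffold. A cPPT/CTS element, which aids nuclear import of the reverse-transcribed genome, lies just downstream. A separate EF-1α core promoter with its intron A expresses puromycin N-acetyltransferase so that transduced mammalian cells can be selected, and a WPRE enhances transcript expression.

The plasmid does not encode Cas9, so it must be paired with a separate Cas9 vector or used in cells that already express the nuclease. It belongs to a human kinome guide collection designed with optimized rules for on-target activity and reduced off-target effects. It is suited to TYK2 knockout by lentiviral transduction.
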