Features (pLannotate 1.2.2; 29 found; start..end, strand, type, name):
     14..80      +  CDS            small t antigen (fragment): SV40 (simian virus 40) small t antigen
    106..317     +  promoter       EF-1α core promoter: core promoter for human elongation factor EF-1α
    318..1256    +  intron         EF-1α intron A: intron upstream of the start codon of human EF-1α
   1278..1877    +  CDS            PuroR (fragment): puromycin N-acetyltransferase; pac from Streptomyces; confers resistance to puromycin
   1893..2481    +  misc_feature   WPRE: woodchuck hepatitis virus posttranscriptional regulatory element
   2532..2551    +  misc_feature   cPPT/CTS (fragment): central polypurine tract and central termination sequence of HIV-1
   2553..2786    +  LTR            3' LTR (ΔU3): self-inactivating 3' long terminal repeat (LTR) from HIV-1
   2864..2985    +  polyA_signal   SV40 poly(A) signal: SV40 polyadenylation signal
   3025..3160    +  rep_origin     SV40 ori: SV40 origin of replication
   3181..3199    -  promoter       T7 promoter: promoter for bacteriophage T7 RNA polymerase
   3207..3362    +  CDS            lacZα (fragment): LacZα fragment of β-galactosidase; lacZ fragment
   3367..3795    +  rep_origin     f1 ori (sequence partly withheld): f1 bacteriophage origin of replication; arrow indicates direction of (+) strand synthesis
   3848..3952    +  promoter       AmpR promoter: bla
   3953..4813    +  CDS            AmpR: β-lactamase; bla; confers resistance to ampicillin, carbenicillin, and related antibiotics
   4984..5572    +  rep_origin     ori: high-copy-number ColE1/pMB1/pBR322/pUC origin of replication
   5755..5847    +  CDS            lacI (fragment): lac repressor; lacI; The lac repressor binds to the lac operator to inhibit transcription in E. coli. This inhibition can be relieved by adding lactose or isopropyl-β-D-thiogalactopyranoside (IPTG).
   5860..5881    +  protein_bind   CAP binding site: CAP binding activates transcription in the presence of cAMP. E. coli catabolite activator protein
   5896..5926    +  promoter       lac promoter: promoter for the E. coli lac operon
   5934..5950    +  protein_bind   lac operator: The lac repressor binds to the lac operator to inhibit transcription in E. coli. This inhibition can be relieved by adding lactose or isopropyl-β-D-thiogalactopyranoside (IPTG). lac repressor encoded by lacI
   5995..6013    +  promoter       T3 promoter: promoter for bacteriophage T3 RNA polymerase
   6041..6267    +  promoter       RSV promoter: Rous sarcoma virus enhancer/promoter
   6268..6448    +  LTR            5' LTR (truncated): truncated 5' long terminal repeat (LTR) from HIV-1
   6495..6620    +  misc_feature   HIV-1 Ψ: packaging signal of human immunodeficiency virus type 1
   6604..6967    +  CDS            HIV-1 gag (fragment): gag protein from human immunodeficiency virus 1; gag
   7113..7346    +  misc_feature   RRE: The Rev response element (RRE) of HIV-1 allows for Rev-dependent mRNA export from the nucleus to the cytoplasm.
   7723..7749    +  CDS            Rev (fragment): human immunodeficiency virus 1 (HIV-1) Rev protein; rev; enhances nuclear export of unspliced and incompletely spliced viral mRNAs
   7753..7993    +  promoter       U6 promoter: RNA polymerase III promoter for human U6 snRNA
   8023..8098    +  misc_RNA       gRNA scaffold: guide RNA scaffold for the Streptococcus pyogenes CRISPR/Cas9 system
   8154..8271    +  misc_feature   cPPT/CTS: central polypurine tract and central termination sequence of HIV-1
>Addgene plasmid #77248 | TYK2 gRNA (BRDN0001145341) | addgene full sequence | sequence record 187396 | Addgene Assembled Sequence
CCCGGGTGCAAAGATGGATAAAGTTTTAAACAGAGAGGAATCTTTGCAGCTAATGGACCTTCTAGGTCTT
GAAAGGAGTGGGAATTGGCTCCGGTGCCCGTCAGTGGGCAGAGCGCACATCGCCCACAGTCCCCGAGAAG
TTGGGGGGAGGGGTCGGCAATTGATCCGGTGCCTAGAGAAGGTGGCGCGGGGTAAACTGGGAAAGTGATG
TCGTGTACTGGCTCCGCCTTTTTCCCGAGGGTGGGGGAGAACCGTATATAAGTGCAGTAGTCGCCGTGAA
CGTTCTTTTTCGCAACGGGTTTGCCGCCAGAACACAGGTAAGTGCCGTGTGTGGTTCCCGCGGGCCTGGC
CTCTTTACGGGTTATGGCCCTTGCGTGCCTTGAATTACTTCCACCTGGCTGCAGTACGTGATTCTTGATC
CCGAGCTTCGGGTTGGAAGTGGGTGGGAGAGTTCGAGGCCTTGCGCTTAAGGAGCCCCTTCGCCTCGTGC
TTGAGTTGAGGCCTGGCCTGGGCGCTGGGGCCGCCGCGTGCGAATCTGGTGGCACCTTCGCGCCTGTCTC
GCTGCTTTCGATAAGTCTCTAGCCATTTAAAATTTTTGATGACCTGCTGCGACGCTTTTTTTCTGGCAAG
ATAGTCTTGTAAATGCGGGCCAAGATCTGCACACTGGTATTTCGGTTTTTGGGGCCGCGGGCGGCGACGG
GGCCCGTGCGTCCCAGCGCACATGTTCGGCGAGGCGGGGCCTGCGAGCGCGGCCACCGAGAATCGGACGG
GGGTAGTCTCAAGCTGGCCGGCCTGCTCTGGTGCCTGGCCTCGCGCCGCCGTGTATCGCCCCGCCCTGGG
CGGCAAGGCTGGCCCGGTCGGCACCAGTTGCGTGAGCGGAAAGATGGCCGCTTCCCGGCCCTGCTGCAGG
GAGCTCAAAATGGAGGACGCGGCGCTCGGGAGAGCGGGCGGGTGAGTCACCCACACAAAGGAAAAGGGCC
TTTCCGTCCTCAGCCGTCGCTTCATGTGACTCCACGGAGTACCGGGCGCCGTCCAGGCACCTCGATTAGT
TCTCGAGCTTTTGGAGTACGTCGTCTTTAGGTTGGGGGGAGGGGTTTTATGCGATGGAGTTTCCCCACAC
TGAGTGGGTGGAGACTGAAGTTAGGCCAGCTTGGCACTTGATGTAATTCTCCTTGGAATTTGCCCTTTTT
GAGTTTGGATCTTGGTTCATTCTCAAGCCTCAGACAGTGGTTCAAAGTTTTTTTCTTCCATTTCAGGTGT
CGTGACGTACGGCCACCATGACCGAGTACAAGCCCACGGTGCGCCTCGCCACCCGCGACGACGTCCCCAG
GGCCGTACGCACCCTCGCCGCCGCGTTCGCCGACTACCCCGCCACGCGCCACACCGTCGATCCGGACCGC
CACATCGAGCGGGTCACCGAGCTGCAAGAACTCTTCCTCACGCGCGTCGGGCTCGACATCGGCAAGGTGT
GGGTCGCGGACGACGGCGCCGCCGTGGCGGTCTGGACCACGCCGGAGAGCGTCGAAGCGGGGGCGGTGTT
CGCCGAGATCGGCCCGCGCATGGCCGAGTTGAGCGGTTCCCGGCTGGCCGCGCAGCAACAGATGGAAGGC
CTCCTGGCGCCGCACCGGCCCAAGGAGCCCGCGTGGTTCCTGGCCACCGTCGGAGTCTCGCCCGACCACC
AGGGCAAGGGTCTGGGCAGCGCCGTCGTGCTCCCCGGAGTGGAGGCGGCCGAGCGCGCCGGGGTGCCCGC
CTTCCTGGAGACCTCCGCGCCCCGCAACCTCCCCTTCTACGAGCGGCTCGGCTTCACCGTCACCGCCGAC
GTCGAGGTGCCCGAAGGACCGCGCACCTGGTGCATGACCCGCAAGCCCGGTGCCTGAACGCGTTAAGTCG
ACAATCAACCTCTGGATTACAAAATTTGTGAAAGATTGACTGGTATTCTTAACTATGTTGCTCCTTTTAC
GCTATGTGGATACGCTGCTTTAATGCCTTTGTATCATGCTATTGCTTCCCGTATGGCTTTCATTTTCTCC
TCCTTGTATAAATCCTGGTTGCTGTCTCTTTATGAGGAGTTGTGGCCCGTTGTCAGGCAACGTGGCGTGG
TGTGCACTGTGTTTGCTGACGCAACCCCCACTGGTTGGGGCATTGCCACCACCTGTCAGCTCCTTTCCGG
GACTTTCGCTTTCCCCCTCCCTATTGCCACGGCGGAACTCATCGCCGCCTGCCTTGCCCGCTGCTGGACA
GGGGCTCGGCTGTTGGGCACTGACAATTCCGTGGTGTTGTCGGGGAAATCATCGTCCTTTCCTTGGCTGC
TCGCCTGTGTTGCCACCTGGATTCTGCGCGGGACGTCCTTCTGCTACGTCCCTTCGGCCCTCAATCCAGC
GGACCTTCCTTCCCGCGGCCTGCTGCCGGCTCTGCGGCCTCTTCCGCGTCTTCGCCTTCGCCCTCAGACG
AGTCGGATCTCCCTTTGGGCCGCCTCCCCGCGTCGACTTTAAGACCAATGACTTACAAGGCAGCTGTAGA
TCTTAGCCACTTTTTAAAAGAAAAGGGGGGACTGGAAGGGCTAATTCACTCCCAACGAAGACAAGATCTG
CTTTTTGCTTGTACTGGGTCTCTCTGGTTAGACCAGATCTGAGCCTGGGAGCTCTCTGGCTAACTAGGGA
ACCCACTGCTTAAGCCTCAATAAAGCTTGCCTTGAGTGCTTCAAGTAGTGTGTGCCCGTCTGTTGTGTGA
CTCTGGTAACTAGAGATCCCTCAGACCCTTTTAGTCAGTGTGGAAAATCTCTAGCAGTACGTATAGTAGT
TCATGTCATCTTATTATTCAGTATTTATAACTTGCAAAGAAATGAATATCAGAGAGTGAGAGGAACTTGT
TTATTGCAGCTTATAATGGTTACAAATAAAGCAATAGCATCACAAATTTCACAAATAAAGCATTTTTTTC
ACTGCATTCTAGTTGTGGTTTGTCCAAACTCATCAATGTATCTTATCATGTCTGGCTCTAGCTATCCCGC
CCCTAACTCCGCCCATCCCGCCCCTAACTCCGCCCAGTTCCGCCCATTCTCCGCCCCATGGCTGACTAAT
TTTTTTTATTTATGCAGAGGCCGAGGCCGCCTCGGCCTCTGAGCTATTCCAGAAGTAGTGAGGAGGCTTT
TTTGGAGGCCTAGGGACGTACCCAATTCGCCCTATAGTGAGTCGTATTACGCGCGCTCACTGGCCGTCGT
TTTACAACGTCGTGACTGGGAAAACCCTGGCGTTACCCAACTTAATCGCCTTGCAGCACATCCCCCTTTC
GCCAGCTGGCGTAATAGCGAAGAGGCCCGCACCGATCGCCCTTCCCAACAGTTGCGCAGCCTGAATGGCG
AATGGG
[124 nt withheld, positions 3367-3490]
C
[91 nt withheld, positions 3492-3582]
A
[49 nt withheld, positions 3584-3632]
CCTTTGACGTTGGAGTCCACGTTCTTT
[37 nt withheld, positions 3660-3696]
ACCCTATCTCGGTCTATTCTTTTGATTTATAAGGGATTTTGCCGATTTCGGCCTATTGGTTAAAAAATGA
GCTGATTTAACAAAAATTTAACGCGAATTTTAACAAAATATTAACGCTTACAATTTAGGTGGCACTTTTC
GGGGAAATGTGCGCGGAACCCCTATTTGTTTATTTTTCTAAATACATTCAAATATGTATCCGCTCATGAG
ACAATAACCCTGATAAATGCTTCAATAATATTGAAAAAGGAAGAGTATGAGTATTCAACATTTCCGTGTC
GCCCTTATTCCCTTTTTTGCGGCATTTTGCCTTCCTGTTTTTGCTCACCCAGAAACGCTGGTGAAAGTAA
AAGATGCTGAAGATCAGTTGGGTGCACGAGTGGGTTACATCGAACTGGATCTCAACAGCGGTAAGATCCT
TGAGAGTTTTCGCCCCGAAGAACGTTTTCCAATGATGAGCACTTTTAAAGTTCTGCTATGTGGCGCGGTA
TTATCCCGTATTGACGCCGGGCAAGAGCAACTCGGTCGCCGCATACACTATTCTCAGAATGACTTGGTTG
AGTACTCACCAGTCACAGAAAAGCATCTTACGGATGGCATGACAGTAAGAGAATTATGCAGTGCTGCCAT
AACCATGAGTGATAACACTGCGGCCAACTTACTTCTGACAACGATCGGAGGACCGAAGGAGCTAACCGCT
TTTTTGCACAACATGGGGGATCATGTAACTCGCCTTGATCGTTGGGAACCGGAGCTGAATGAAGCCATAC
CAAACGACGAGCGTGACACCACGATGCCTGTAGCAATGGCAACAACGTTGCGCAAACTATTAACTGGCGA
ACTACTTACTCTAGCTTCCCGGCAACAATTAATAGACTGGATGGAGGCGGATAAAGTTGCAGGACCACTT
CTGCGCTCGGCCCTTCCGGCTGGCTGGTTTATTGCTGATAAATCTGGAGCCGGTGAGCGTGGGTCTCGCG
GTATCATTGCAGCACTGGGGCCAGATGGTAAGCCCTCCCGTATCGTAGTTATCTACACGACGGGGAGTCA
GGCAACTATGGATGAACGAAATAGACAGATCGCTGAGATAGGTGCCTCACTGATTAAGCATTGGTAACTG
TCAGACCAAGTTTACTCATATATACTTTAGATTGATTTAAAACTTCATTTTTAATTTAAAAGGATCTAGG
TGAAGATCCTTTTTGATAATCTCATGACCAAAATCCCTTAACGTGAGTTTTCGTTCCACTGAGCGTCAGA
CCCCGTAGAAAAGATCAAAGGATCTTCTTGAGATCCTTTTTTTCTGCGCGTAATCTGCTGCTTGCAAACA
AAAAAACCACCGCTACCAGCGGTGGTTTGTTTGCCGGATCAAGAGCTACCAACTCTTTTTCCGAAGGTAA
CTGGCTTCAGCAGAGCGCAGATACCAAATACTGTTCTTCTAGTGTAGCCGTAGTTAGGCCACCACTTCAA
GAACTCTGTAGCACCGCCTACATACCTCGCTCTGCTAATCCTGTTACCAGTGGCTGCTGCCAGTGGCGAT
AAGTCGTGTCTTACCGGGTTGGACTCAAGACGATAGTTACCGGATAAGGCGCAGCGGTCGGGCTGAACGG
GGGGTTCGTGCACACAGCCCAGCTTGGAGCGAACGACCTACACCGAACTGAGATACCTACAGCGTGAGCT
ATGAGAAAGCGCCACGCTTCCCGAAGGGAGAAAGGCGGACAGGTATCCGGTAAGCGGCAGGGTCGGAACA
GGAGAGCGCACGAGGGAGCTTCCAGGGGGAAACGCCTGGTATCTTTATAGTCCTGTCGGGTTTCGCCACC
TCTGACTTGAGCGTCGATTTTTGTGATGCTCGTCAGGGGGGCGGAGCCTATGGAAAAACGCCAGCAACGC
GGCCTTTTTACGGTTCCTGGCCTTTTGCTGGCCTTTTGCTCACATGTTCTTTCCTGCGTTATCCCCTGAT
TCTGTGGATAACCGTATTACCGCCTTTGAGTGAGCTGATACCGCTCGCCGCAGCCGAACGACCGAGCGCA
GCGAGTCAGTGAGCGAGGAAGCGGAAGAGCGCCCAATACGCAAACCGCCTCTCCCCGCGCGTTGGCCGAT
TCATTAATGCAGCTGGCACGACAGGTTTCCCGACTGGAAAGCGGGCAGTGAGCGCAACGCAATTAATGTG
AGTTAGCTCACTCATTAGGCACCCCAGGCTTTACACTTTATGCTTCCGGCTCGTATGTTGTGTGGAATTG
TGAGCGGATAACAATTTCACACAGGAAACAGCTATGACCATGATTACGCCAAGCGCGCAATTAACCCTCA
CTAAAGGGAACAAAAGCTGGAGCTGCAAGCTTAATGTAGTCTTATGCAATACTCTTGTAGTCTTGCAACA
TGGTAACGATGAGTTAGCAACATGCCTTACAAGGAGAGAAAAAGCACCGTGCATGCCGATTGGTGGAAGT
AAGGTGGTACGATCGTGCCTTATTAGGAAGGCAACAGACGGGTCTGACATGGATTGGACGAACCACTGAA
TTGCCGCATTGCAGAGATATTGTATTTAAGTGCCTAGCTCGATACATAAACGGGTCTCTCTGGTTAGACC
AGATCTGAGCCTGGGAGCTCTCTGGCTAACTAGGGAACCCACTGCTTAAGCCTCAATAAAGCTTGCCTTG
AGTGCTTCAAGTAGTGTGTGCCCGTCTGTTGTGTGACTCTGGTAACTAGAGATCCCTCAGACCCTTTTAG
TCAGTGTGGAAAATCTCTAGCAGTGGCGCCCGAACAGGGACTTGAAAGCGAAAGGGAAACCAGAGGAGCT
CTCTCGACGCAGGACTCGGCTTGCTGAAGCGCGCACGGCAAGAGGCGAGGGGCGGCGACTGGTGAGTACG
CCAAAAATTTTGACTAGCGGAGGCTAGAAGGAGAGAGATGGGTGCGAGAGCGTCAGTATTAAGCGGGGGA
GAATTAGATCGCGATGGGAAAAAATTCGGTTAAGGCCAGGGGGAAAGAAAAAATATAAATTAAAACATAT
AGTATGGGCAAGCAGGGAGCTAGAACGATTCGCAGTTAATCCTGGCCTGTTAGAAACATCAGAAGGCTGT
AGACAAATACTGGGACAGCTACAACCATCCCTTCAGACAGGATCAGAAGAACTTAGATCATTATATAATA
CAGTAGCAACCCTCTATTGTGTGCATCAAAGGATAGAGATAAAAGACACCAAGGAAGCTTTAGACAAGAT
AGAGGAAGAGCAAAACAAAAGTAAGACCACCGCACAGCAAGCGGCCGCTGATCTTCAGACCTGGAGGAGG
AGATATGAGGGACAATTGGAGAAGTGAATTATATAAATATAAAGTAGTAAAAATTGAACCATTAGGAGTA
GCACCCACCAAGGCAAAGAGAAGAGTGGTGCAGAGAGAAAAAAGAGCAGTGGGAATAGGAGCTTTGTTCC
TTGGGTTCTTGGGAGCAGCAGGAAGCACTATGGGCGCAGCGTCAATGACGCTGACGGTACAGGCCAGACA
ATTATTGTCTGGTATAGTGCAGCAGCAGAACAATTTGCTGAGGGCTATTGAGGCGCAACAGCATCTGTTG
CAACTCACAGTCTGGGGCATCAAGCAGCTCCAGGCAAGAATCCTGGCTGTGGAAAGATACCTAAAGGATC
AACAGCTCCTGGGGATTTGGGGTTGCTCTGGAAAACTCATTTGCACCACTGCTGTGCCTTGGAATGCTAG
TTGGAGTAATAAATCTCTGGAACAGATTTGGAATCACACGACCTGGATGGAGTGGGACAGAGAAATTAAC
AATTACACAAGCTTAATACACTCCTTAATTGAAGAATCGCAAAACCAGCAAGAAAAGAATGAACAAGAAT
TATTGGAATTAGATAAATGGGCAAGTTTGTGGAATTGGTTTAACATAACAAATTGGCTGTGGTATATAAA
ATTATTCATAATGATAGTAGGAGGCTTGGTAGGTTTAAGAATAGTTTTTGCTGTACTTTCTATAGTGAAT
AGAGTTAGGCAGGGATATTCACCATTATCGTTTCAGACCCACCTCCCAACCCCGAGGGGACCCAGAGAGG
GCCTATTTCCCATGATTCCTTCATATTTGCATATACGATACAAGGCTGTTAGAGAGATAATTAGAATTAA
TTTGACTGTAAACACAAAGATATTAGTACAAAATACGTGACGTAGAAAGTAATAATTTCTTGGGTAGTTT
GCAGTTTTAAAATTATGTTTTAAAATGGACTATCATATGCTTACCGTAACTTGAAAGTATTTCGATTTCT
TGGCTTTATATATCTTGTGGAAAGGACGAAACACCGTGAATGACGTGGCATCACTGGTTTTAGAGCTAGA
AATAGCAAGTTAAAATAAGGCTAGTCCGTTATCAACTTGAAAAAGTGGCACCGAGTCGGTGCTTTTTTAA
GCTTGGCGTAACTAGATCTTGAGACAAATGGCAGTATTCATCCACAATTTTAAAAGAAAAGGGGGGATTG
GGGGGTACAGTGCAGGGGAAAGAATAGTAGACATAATAGCAACAGACATACAAACTAAAGAATTACAAAA
ACAAATTACAAAAATTCAAAATTTTCGGGTTTATTACAGGGACAGCAGAGATCCACTTTGGCGCCGGCTC
GAGGGGG
