>Addgene plasmid #77248 | TYK2 gRNA (BRDN0001145341) | depositor partial sequence | sequence record 144708 | Target Sequence
TGAATGACGTGGCATCACTG
