>Addgene plasmid #77248 | TYK2 gRNA (BRDN0001145341) | addgene partial sequence | sequence record 187395 | hU6-F
CGTAGAAAGTAATAATTTCTTGGGTAGTTTGCAGTTTTAAAATTATGTTTTAAAATGGACTATCATATGC
TTACCGTAACTTGAAAGTATTTCGATTTCTTGGCTTTATATATCTTGTGGAAAGGACGAAACACCGTGAA
TGACGTGGCATCACTGGTTTTAGAGCTAGAAATAGCAAGTTAAAATAAGGCTAGTCCGTTATCAACTTGA
AAAAGTGGCACCGAGTCGGTGCTTTTTTAAGCTTGGCGTAACTAGATCTTGAGACAAATGGCAGTATTCA
TCCACAATTTTAAAAGAAAAGGGGGGATTGGGGGGTACAGTGCAGGGGAAAGAATAGTAGACATAATAGC
AACAGACATACAAACTAAAGAATTACAAAAACAAATTACAAAAATTCAAAATTTTCGGGTTTATTACAGG
GACAGCAGAGATCCACTTTGGCGCCGGCTCGAGGGGGCCCGGGTGCAAAGATGGATAAAGTTTTAAACAG
AGAGGAATCTTTGCAGCTAATGGACCTTCTAGGTCTTGAAAGGAGTGGGAATTGGCTCCGGTGCCCGTCA
GTGGGCAGAG
